Addgene plasmid #163775: pRRL-MND-hCard11 R35L-T2A-GFP
Purpose: Expression of R35L CARD domain variant
Depositing lab: Richard James. Depositing organization: Seattle Children's Hospital and Research Institute. Publication: Multiplexed Functional Assessment of Genetic Variants in CARD11. Meitlis I, Allenspach EJ, Bauman BM, Phan IQ, Dabbah G, Schmitt EG, Camp ND, Torgerson TR, Nickerson DA, Bamshad MJ, Hagin D, Luthers CR, Stinson JR, Gray J, Lundgren I, Church JA, Butte MJ, Jordan MB, Aceves SS, Schwartz DM, Milner JD, Schuval S, Skoda-Smith S, Cooper MA, Starita LM, Rawlings DJ, Snow AL, James RG. Am J Hum Genet. 2020 Nov 12. pii: S0002-9297(20)30373-6. doi: 10.1016/j.ajhg.2020.10.015. PubMed 33202260.
Backbone
  Vector backbone: PRRL
  Vector type: Lentiviral
Growth in bacteria
  Bacterial resistance: Ampicillin, 100 μg/mL
  Growth temperature: 37°C
  Growth strain: NEB Stable
  Copy number: High Copy
Gene/Insert
  Gene/Insert name: CARD11
  Species: H. sapiens (human)
  Mutation: R35L
  Entrez Gene: CARD11 (a.k.a. BENTA, BIMP3, CARMA1, IMD11, IMD11A, PPBL)
  Promoter: MND
  Cloning method: Gibson Cloning
Terms and licenses: Academic/Nonprofit Terms; Industry Terms: Not Available to Industry
How to cite: pRRL-MND-hCard11 R35L-T2A-GFP was a gift from Richard James (Addgene plasmid # 163775 ; http://n2t.net/addgene:163775 ; RRID:Addgene_163775)
