[The description below was written by a language model from this plasmid's Addgene catalogue record and pLannotate feature annotations shown in this document.]
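Description:
pRRL-MND-hCard11 R35L-T2A-GFP is a self-inactivating HIV-1-based lentiviral transfer plasmid of about 10.8 kb, built on the pRRL backbone to express a variant of human CARD11 (also known as CARMA1) in mammalian cells. In bacteria it is maintained through a high-copy ColE1/pUC-type origin and selected with ampicillin via the β-lactamase gene. The backbone also carries an f1 origin, an SV40 origin and poly(A) signal, and remnants of a lac/T7/T3 cloning region. An RSV enhancer/promoter lies directly upstream of the truncated 5' LTR across the plasmid's numbering origin, an arrangement that drives Tat-independent transcription of the viral genome in packaging cells. The genome includes the Ψ packaging signal with a partial gag sequence, the Rev response element for nuclear export, the cPPT/CTS, which aids nuclear import of the reverse-transcribed genome, and a ΔU3 3' LTR, which leaves the integrated provirus without LTR promoter activity.

The internal cassette is driven by the MND promoter, a modified murine retroviral LTR-derived promoter. The automated annotation detects this as a Moloney murine leukemia virus LTR fragment followed by a short match labelled as a Tet-responsive promoter fragment, which probably reflects sequence similarity rather than inducible control. It transcribes the CARD11 open reading frame carrying the R35L substitution in the CARD domain, followed by EGFP. The construct name indicates a T2A self-cleaving peptide in the short unannotated gap between them, so both proteins come from one transcript and green fluorescence marks transduced cells. A WPRE downstream enhances transcript stability and expression. The construct is intended for expressing this CARD domain variant, and the associated study concerned functional assessment of CARD11 genetic variants.
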