Features (pLannotate 1.2.2; 27 found; start..end, strand, type, name):
      1..181     +  LTR            5' LTR (truncated): truncated 5' long terminal repeat (LTR) from HIV-1
    228..353     +  misc_feature   HIV-1 Ψ: packaging signal of human immunodeficiency virus type 1
    337..675     +  CDS            HIV-1 gag (fragment): gag protein from human immunodeficiency virus 1; gag
    845..1078    +  misc_feature   RRE: The Rev response element (RRE) of HIV-1 allows for Rev-dependent mRNA export from the nucleus to the cytoplasm.
   1455..1555    +  CDS            Rev (fragment): human immunodeficiency virus 1 (HIV-1) Rev protein; rev; enhances nuclear export of unspliced and incompletely spliced viral mRNAs
   1574..1691    +  misc_feature   cPPT/CTS: central polypurine tract and central termination sequence of HIV-1
   1720..2014    +  LTR            LTR (fragment): long terminal repeat from Moloney murine leukemia virus
   2014..2058    +  promoter       TRE3GV promoter (fragment): 3rd-generation Tet-responsive promoter that can be activated by binding of Tet-On® 3G, optimized for retroviral and lentiviral vectors
   2110..5571    +  CDS            CARD11: CAR11_HUMAN - Also known as CARMA1 From Homo sapiens (Human).
   5635..6351    +  CDS            EGFP: EGFP is a basic (constitutively fluorescent) green fluorescent protein published in 1996, derived from Aequorea victoria. It is reported to be a rapidly-maturing weak dimer with moderate acid sensitivity.
   6368..6956    +  misc_feature   WPRE: woodchuck hepatitis virus posttranscriptional regulatory element
   6973..7041    +  CDS            nef (fragment): NEF_HV1Z2 - Experimental evidence at protein level: Swiss-Prot protein existence level 1. Extracellular Nef protein targets CD4(+) T-lymphocytes for apoptosis by interacting with CXCR4 surface receptors. From Human immunodeficiency virus type 1 group M subtype D (isolate Z2/CDC-Z34) (HIV-1).
   7043..7276    +  LTR            3' LTR (ΔU3): self-inactivating 3' long terminal repeat (LTR) from HIV-1
   7348..7469    +  polyA_signal   SV40 poly(A) signal: SV40 polyadenylation signal
   7509..7644    +  rep_origin     SV40 ori: SV40 origin of replication
   7665..7683    -  promoter       T7 promoter: promoter for bacteriophage T7 RNA polymerase
   7691..7846    +  CDS            lacZα (fragment): LacZα fragment of β-galactosidase; lacZ fragment
   7851..8279    +  rep_origin     f1 ori (sequence partly withheld): f1 bacteriophage origin of replication; arrow indicates direction of (+) strand synthesis
   8332..8436    +  promoter       AmpR promoter: bla
   8437..9297    +  CDS            AmpR: β-lactamase; bla; confers resistance to ampicillin, carbenicillin, and related antibiotics
   9468..10056   +  rep_origin     ori: high-copy-number ColE1/pMB1/pBR322/pUC origin of replication
  10239..10331   +  CDS            lacI (fragment): lac repressor; lacI; The lac repressor binds to the lac operator to inhibit transcription in E. coli. This inhibition can be relieved by adding lactose or isopropyl-β-D-thiogalactopyranoside (IPTG).
  10344..10365   +  protein_bind   CAP binding site: CAP binding activates transcription in the presence of cAMP. E. coli catabolite activator protein
  10380..10410   +  promoter       lac promoter: promoter for the E. coli lac operon
  10414..10436   +  protein_bind   lac operator (fragment): The lac repressor binds to the lac operator to inhibit transcription in E. coli. This inhibition can be relieved by adding lactose or isopropyl-β-D-thiogalactopyranoside (IPTG). lac repressor encoded by lacI
  10479..10497   +  promoter       T3 promoter: promoter for bacteriophage T3 RNA polymerase
  10525..10751   +  promoter       RSV promoter: Rous sarcoma virus enhancer/promoter
>Addgene plasmid #163775 | pRRL-MND-hCard11 R35L-T2A-GFP | addgene full sequence | sequence record 323574 | Addgene NGS Result
GGGTCTCTCTGGTTAGACCAGATCTGAGCCTGGGAGCTCTCTGGCTAACTAGGGAACCCACTGCTTAAGC
CTCAATAAAGCTTGCCTTGAGTGCTTCAAGTAGTGTGTGCCCGTCTGTTGTGTGACTCTGGTAACTAGAG
ATCCCTCAGACCCTTTTAGTCAGTGTGGAAAATCTCTAGCAGTGGCGCCCGAACAGGGACTTGAAAGCGA
AAGGGAAACCAGAGGAGCTCTCTCGACGCAGGACTCGGCTTGCTGAAGCGCGCACGGCAAGAGGCGAGGG
GCGGCGACTGGTGAGTACGCCAAAAATTTTGACTAGCGGAGGCTAGAAGGAGAGAGATGGGTGCGAGAGC
GTCAGTATTAAGCGGGGGAGAATTAGATCGCGATGGGAAAAAATTCGGTTAAGGCCAGGGGGAAAGAAAA
AATATAAATTAAAACATATAGTATGGGCAAGCAGGGAGCTAGAACGATTCGCAGTTAATCCTGGCCTGTT
AGAAACATCAGAAGGCTGTAGACAAATACTGGGACAGCTACAACCATCCCTTCAGACAGGATCAGAAGAA
CTTAGATCATTATATAATACAGTAGCAACCCTCTATTGTGTGCATCAAAGGATAGAGATAAAAGACACCA
AGGAAGCTTTAGACAAGATAGAGGAAGAGCAAAACAAAAGTAAGACCACCGCACAGCAAGCGGCCCTGAT
CTTCAGACCTGGAGGAGGAGATATGAGGGACAATTGGAGAAGTGAATTATATAAATATAAAGTAGTAAAA
ATTGAACCATTAGGAGTAGCACCCACCAAGGCAAAGAGAAGAGTGGTGCAGAGAGAAAAAAGAGCAGTGG
GAATAGGAGCTTTGTTCCTTGGGTTCTTGGGAGCAGCAGGAAGCACTATGGGCGCAGCGTCAATGACGCT
GACGGTACAGGCCAGACAATTATTGTCTGGTATAGTGCAGCAGCAGAACAATTTGCTGAGGGCTATTGAG
GCGCAACAGCATCTGTTGCAACTCACAGTCTGGGGCATCAAGCAGCTCCAGGCAAGAATCCTGGCTGTGG
AAAGATACCTAAAGGATCAACAGCTCCTGGGGATTTGGGGTTGCTCTGGAAAACTCATTTGCACCACTGC
TGTGCCTTGGAATGCTAGTTGGAGTAATGAATCTCTGGAACAGATTTGGAATCACACGACCTGGATGGAG
TGGGACAGAGAAATTAACAATTACACAAGCTTAATACACTCCTTAATTGAAGAATCGCAAAACCAGCAAG
AAAAGAATGAACAAGAATTATTGGAATTAGATAAATGGGCAAGTTTGTGGAATTGGTTTAACATAACAAA
TTGGCTGTGGTATATAAAATTATTCATAATGATAGTAGGAGGCTTGGTAGGTTTAAGAATAGTTTTTGCT
GTACTTTCTATAGTGAATAGAGTTAGGCAGGGATATTCACCATTATCGTTTCAGACCCACCTCCCAACCC
CGAGGGGACCCGACAGGCCCGAAGGAATAGAAGAAGAAGGTGGAGAGAGAGACAGAGACAGATCCATTCG
ATTAGTGAACGGATCTCGACGGTATCGGTTAACTTTTAAAAGAAAAGGGGGGATTGGGGGGTACAGTGCA
GGGGAAAGAATAGTAGACATAATAGCAACAGACATACAAACTAAAGAATTACAAAAACAAATTACAAAAA
TTCAAAATTTTATCGACGCGTAGGAACAGAGAAACAGGAGAATATGGGCCAAACAGGATATCTGTGGTAA
GCAGTTCCTGCCCCGGCTCAGGGCCAAGAACAGTTGGAACAGCAGAATATGGGCCAAACAGGATATCTGT
GGTAAGCAGTTCCTGCCCCGGCTCAGGGCCAAGAACAGATGGTCCCCAGATGCGGTCCCGCCCTCAGCAG
TTTCTAGAGAACCATCAGATGTTTCCAGGGTGCCCCAAGGACCTGAAATGACCCTGTGCCTTATTTGAAC
TAACCAATCAGTTCGCTTCTCGCTTCTGTTCGCGCGCTTCTGCTCCCCGAGCTCTATATAAGCAGAGCTC
GTTTAGTGAACCGTCAGATCGCCTGGAGACGCCATCCACGCTGTTTTGACTTCCATAGAAGGATCTCGAC
GCCGCCACCATGCCAGGAGGAGGGCCAGAGATGGATGACTACATGGAGACGCTGAAGGATGAAGAGGACG
CCTTGTGGGAGAATGTGGAGTGTAACCGGCACATGCTCAGCCTGTATATCAACCCTGCCAAGCTCACGCC
CTACCTGCGTCAGTGTAAGGTCATTGATGAGCAGGATGAAGATGAAGTGCTTAATGCCCCTATGCTGCCA
TCCAAGATCAACCGAGCAGGCCGGCTGTTGGACATTCTACATACCAAGGGGCAAAGGGGCTATGTGGTCT
TCTTGGAGAGCCTAGAATTTTATTACCCAGAACTGTACAAACTGGTGACTGGGAAAGAGCCCACTCGGAG
ATTCTCCACCATTGTGGTGGAGGAAGGCCACGAGGGCCTCACGCACTTCCTGATGAACGAGGTCATCAAG
CTGCAGCAGCAGATGAAGGCCAAGGACCTGCAACGCTGCGAGCTGCTGGCCAGGTTGCGGCAGCTGGAGG
ATGAGAAGAAGCAGATGACGCTGACGCGCGTGGAGCTGCTAACCTTCCAGGAGCGGTACTACAAGATGAA
GGAAGAGCGGGACAGCTACAATGACGAGCTGGTCAAGGTGAAGGACGACAACTACAACTTAGCCATGCGC
TACGCACAGCTCAGTGAGGAGAAGAACATGGCGGTCATGAGGAGCCGAGACCTCCAACTCGAGATCGATC
AGCTAAAGCACCGGTTGAATAAGATGGAGGAGGAATGTAAGCTGGAGAGAAATCAGTCTCTAAAACTGAA
GAATGACATTGAAAATCGGCCCAAGAAGGAGCAGGTTCTGGAACTGGAGCGGGAGAATGAAATGCTGAAG
ACCAAAAACCAGGAGCTGCAGTCCATCATCCAGGCCGGGAAGCGCAGCCTGCCAGACTCAGACAAGGCCA
TCCTGGACATCTTGGAACACGACCGCAAGGAGGCCCTGGAGGACAGGCAGGAGCTGGTCAACAGGATCTA
CAACCTGCAGGAGGAGGCCCGCCAGGCAGAGGAGCTGCGAGACAAGTACCTGGAGGAGAAGGAGGACCTG
GAGCTCAAGTGCTCGACCCTGGGAAAGGACTGTGAAATGTACAAGCACCGCATGAACACGGTCATGCTGC
AGCTGGAGGAGGTGGAGCGGGAGCGGGACCAGGCCTTCCACTCCCGAGATGAAGCTCAGACACAGTACTC
GCAGTGCTTAATCGAAAAGGACAAGTACAGGAAGCAGATCCGCGAGCTGGAGGAGAAGAACGATGAGATG
AGGATCGAGATGGTGCGGCGGGAGGCCTGCATCGTCAACCTGGAGAGCAAGCTGCGGCGCCTCTCCAAGG
ACAGCAACAACCTGGACCAGAGTCTGCCCAGGAACCTGCCAGTAACCATCATCTCTCAGGACTTTGGGGA
TGCCAGCCCCAGGACCAATGGTCAAGAAGCTGACGATTCTTCCACCTCGGAGGAGTCACCTGAAGACAGC
AAGTACTTCCTGCCCTACCATCCGCCCCAGCGCAGGATGAACCTGAAGGGCATCCAGCTGCAGAGAGCCA
AATCCCCCATCAGCCTGAAGCGAACATCAGATTTTCAAGCCAAGGGGCACGAGGAAGAAGGCACGGATGC
CAGCCCTAGCTCCTGCGGATCTCTGCCCATCACCAACTCCTTCACCAAGATGCAGCCCCCCCGGAGCCGC
AGCAGCATCATGTCAATCACCGCCGAGCCCCCGGGAAACGACTCCATCGTCAGACGCTACAAGGAGGACG
CGCCCCATCGCAGCACAGTCGAAGAAGACAATGACAGCGGCGGGTTTGACGCCTTAGATCTGGATGATGA
CAGTCACGAACGCTACTCCTTCGGACCCTCCTCCATCCACTCCTCCTCCTCCTCCCACCAATCCGAGGGC
CTGGATGCCTACGACCTGGAGCAGGTCAACCTCATGTTCAGGAAGTTCTCTCTGGAAAGACCCTTCCGGC
CTTCGGTCACCTCTGTGGGGCACGTGCGGGGCCCAGGGCCCTCGGTGCAGCACACGACGCTGAATGGCGA
CAGCCTCACCTCCCAGCTCACCCTGCTGGGGGGCAACGCGCGAGGGAGCTTCGTGCACTCGGTCAAGCCT
GGCTCTCTGGCCGAGAAAGCCGGCCTCCGTGAGGGCCACCAGCTGCTGCTGCTAGAAGGCTGCATCCGAG
GCGAGAGGCAGAGTGTCCCGTTGGACACATGCACCAAAGAGGAAGCCCACTGGACCATCCAGAGGTGCAG
CGGCCCCGTCACGCTGCACTACAAGGTCAACCACGAAGGGTACCGGAAGCTGGTGAAGGACATGGAGGAC
GGCCTGATCACATCGGGGGACTCGTTCTACATCCGGCTGAACCTGAACATCTCCAGCCAGCTGGACGCCT
GCACCATGTCCCTGAAGTGTGACGATGTTGTGCACGTCCGTGACACCATGTACCAGGACAGGCACGAGTG
GCTGTGCGCGCGGGTCGACCCTTTCACAGACCATGACCTGGATATGGGCACCATACCCAGCTACAGCCGA
GCCCAGCAGCTCCTCCTGGTGAAACTGCAGCGCCTGATGCACCGAGGCAGCCGGGAGGAGGTAGACGGCA
CCCACCACACCCTGCGGGCACTCCGGAACACCCTGCAGCCAGAAGAAGCGCTTTCAACAAGCGACCCCCG
GGTCAGCCCCCGTCTCTCGCGAGCAAGCTTCCTTTTTGGCCAGCTCCTTCAGTTCGTCAGCAGGTCCGAG
AACAAGTATAAGCGGATGAACAGCAACGAGCGGGTCCGCATCATCTCGGGGAGTCCGCTAGGGAGCCTGG
CCCGGTCCTCGCTGGACGCCACCAAGCTCTTGACTGAGAAGCAGGAAGAGCTGGACCCTGAGAGCGAGCT
GGGCAAGAACCTCAGCCTCATCCCCTACAGCCTGGTACGCGCCTTCTACTGCGAGCGCCGCCGGCCCGTG
CTCTTCACACCCACCGTGCTGGCCAAGACGCTGGTGCAGAGGCTGCTCAACTCGGGAGGTGCCATGGAGT
TCACCATCTGCAAGTCAGATATCGTCACAAGAGATGAGTTCCTCAGAAGGCAGAAGACGGAGACCATCAT
CTACTCCCGAGAGAAGAACCCCAACGCGTTCGAATGCATCGCCCCTGCCAACATTGAAGCTGTGGCCGCC
AAGAACAAGCACTGCCTGCTGGAGGCTGGGATCGGCTGCACAAGAGACTTGATCAAGTCCAACATCTACC
CCATCGTGCTCTTCATCCGGGTGTGTGAGAAGAACATCAAGAGGTTCAGAAAGCTGCTGCCCCGACCTGA
GACGGAGGAGGAGTTCCTGCGCGTGTGCCGGCTGAAGGAGAAGGAGCTGGAGGCCCTGCCGTGCCTGTAC
GCCACGGTGGAACCTGACATGTGGGGCAGCGTAGAGGAGCTGCTCCGCGTTGTCAAGGACAAGATCGGCG
AGGAGCAGCGCAAGACCATCTGGGTGGACGAGGACCAGCTGGGATCCGGTGAGGGCAGAGGAAGTCTTCT
AACATGCGGTGACGTGGAGGAGAATCCGGGCCCCATGGTGAGCAAGGGCGAGGAGCTGTTCACCGGGGTG
GTGCCCATCCTGGTCGAGCTGGACGGCGACGTAAACGGCCACAAGTTCAGCGTGTCCGGCGAGGGCGAGG
GCGATGCCACCTACGGCAAGCTGACCCTGAAGTTCATCTGCACCACCGGCAAGCTGCCCGTGCCCTGGCC
CACCCTCGTGACCACCCTGACCTACGGCGTGCAGTGCTTCAGCCGCTACCCCGACCACATGAAGCAGCAC
GACTTCTTCAAGTCCGCCATGCCCGAAGGCTACGTCCAGGAGCGCACCATCTTCTTCAAGGACGACGGCA
ACTACAAGACCCGCGCCGAGGTGAAGTTCGAGGGCGACACCCTGGTGAACCGCATCGAGCTGAAGGGCAT
CGACTTCAAGGAGGACGGCAACATCCTGGGGCACAAGCTGGAGTACAACTACAACAGCCACAACGTCTAT
ATCATGGCCGACAAGCAGAAGAACGGCATCAAGGTGAACTTCAAGATCCGCCACAACATCGAGGACGGCA
GCGTGCAGCTCGCCGACCACTACCAGCAGAACACCCCCATCGGCGACGGCCCCGTGCTGCTGCCCGACAA
CCACTACCTGAGCACCCAGTCCGCCCTGAGCAAAGACCCCAACGAGAAGCGCGATCACATGGTCCTGCTG
GAGTTCGTGACCGCCGCCGGGATCACTCTCGGCATGGACGAGCTGTACAAGTGAATCTAGAGTCGACAAT
CAACCTCTGGATTACAAAATTTGTGAAAGATTGACTGGTATTCTTAACTATGTTGCTCCTTTTACGCTAT
GTGGATACGCTGCTTTAATGCCTTTGTATCATGCTATTGCTTCCCGTATGGCTTTCATTTTCTCCTCCTT
GTATAAATCCTGGTTGCTGTCTCTTTATGAGGAGTTGTGGCCCGTTGTCAGGCAACGTGGCGTGGTGTGC
ACTGTGTTTGCTGACGCAACCCCCACTGGTTGGGGCATTGCCACCACCTGTCAGCTCCTTTCCGGGACTT
TCGCTTTCCCCCTCCCTATTGCCACGGCGGAACTCATCGCCGCCTGCCTTGCCCGCTGCTGGACAGGGGC
TCGGCTGTTGGGCACTGACAATTCCGTGGTGTTGTCGGGGAAGCTGACGTCCTTTCCATGGCTGCTCGCC
TGTGTTGCCACCTGGATTCTGCGCGGGACGTCCTTCTGCTACGTCCCTTCGGCCCTCAATCCAGCGGACC
TTCCTTCCCGCGGCCTGCTGCCGGCTCTGCGGCCTCTTCCGCGTCTTCGCCTTCGCCCTCAGACGAGTCG
GATCTCCCTTTGGGCCGCCTCCCCGCCTGGAATTCGAGCTCGGTACCTTTAAGACCAATGACTTACAAGG
CAGCTGTAGATCTTAGCCACTTTTTAAAAGAAAAGGGGGGACTGGAAGGGCTAATTCACTCCCAACGAAG
ACAAGATCTGCTTTTTGCTTGTACTGGGTCTCTCTGGTTAGACCAGATCTGAGCCTGGGAGCTCTCTGGC
TAACTAGGGAACCCACTGCTTAAGCCTCAATAAAGCTTGCCTTGAGTGCTTCAAGTAGTGTGTGCCCGTC
TGTTGTGTGACTCTGGTAACTAGAGATCCCTCAGACCCTTTTAGTCAGTGTGGAAAATCTCTAGCAGTAG
TAGTTCATGTCATCTTATTATTCAGTATTTATAACTTGCAAAGAAATGAATATCAGAGAGTGAGAGGAAC
TTGTTTATTGCAGCTTATAATGGTTACAAATAAAGCAATAGCATCACAAATTTCACAAATAAAGCATTTT
TTTCACTGCATTCTAGTTGTGGTTTGTCCAAACTCATCAATGTATCTTATCATGTCTGGCTCTAGCTATC
CCGCCCCTAACTCCGCCCATCCCGCCCCTAACTCCGCCCAGTTCCGCCCATTCTCCGCCCCATGGCTGAC
TAATTTTTTTTATTTATGCAGAGGCCGAGGCCGCCTCGGCCTCTGAGCTATTCCAGAAGTAGTGAGGAGG
CTTTTTTGGAGGCCTAGGGACGTACCCAATTCGCCCTATAGTGAGTCGTATTACGCGCGCTCACTGGCCG
TCGTTTTACAACGTCGTGACTGGGAAAACCCTGGCGTTACCCAACTTAATCGCCTTGCAGCACATCCCCC
TTTCGCCAGCTGGCGTAATAGCGAAGAGGCCCGCACCGATCGCCCTTCCCAACAGTTGCGCAGCCTGAAT
GGCGAATGGG
[124 nt withheld, positions 7851-7974]
C
[91 nt withheld, positions 7976-8066]
A
[49 nt withheld, positions 8068-8116]
CCTTTGACGTTGGAGTCCACGTTCTTT
[37 nt withheld, positions 8144-8180]
ACCCTATCTCGGTCTATTCTTTTGATTTATAAGGGATTTTGCCGATTTCGGCCTATTGGTTAAAAAATGA
GCTGATTTAACAAAAATTTAACGCGAATTTTAACAAAATATTAACGCTTACAATTTAGGTGGCACTTTTC
GGGGAAATGTGCGCGGAACCCCTATTTGTTTATTTTTCTAAATACATTCAAATATGTATCCGCTCATGAG
ACAATAACCCTGATAAATGCTTCAATAATATTGAAAAAGGAAGAGTATGAGTATTCAACATTTCCGTGTC
GCCCTTATTCCCTTTTTTGCGGCATTTTGCCTTCCTGTTTTTGCTCACCCAGAAACGCTGGTGAAAGTAA
AAGATGCTGAAGATCAGTTGGGTGCACGAGTGGGTTACATCGAACTGGATCTCAACAGCGGTAAGATCCT
TGAGAGTTTTCGCCCCGAAGAACGTTTTCCAATGATGAGCACTTTTAAAGTTCTGCTATGTGGCGCGGTA
TTATCCCGTATTGACGCCGGGCAAGAGCAACTCGGTCGCCGCATACACTATTCTCAGAATGACTTGGTTG
AGTACTCACCAGTCACAGAAAAGCATCTTACGGATGGCATGACAGTAAGAGAATTATGCAGTGCTGCCAT
AACCATGAGTGATAACACTGCGGCCAACTTACTTCTGACAACGATCGGAGGACCGAAGGAGCTAACCGCT
TTTTTGCACAACATGGGGGATCATGTAACTCGCCTTGATCGTTGGGAACCGGAGCTGAATGAAGCCATAC
CAAACGACGAGCGTGACACCACGATGCCTGTAGCAATGGCAACAACGTTGCGCAAACTATTAACTGGCGA
ACTACTTACTCTAGCTTCCCGGCAACAATTAATAGACTGGATGGAGGCGGATAAAGTTGCAGGACCACTT
CTGCGCTCGGCCCTTCCGGCTGGCTGGTTTATTGCTGATAAATCTGGAGCCGGTGAGCGTGGGTCTCGCG
GTATCATTGCAGCACTGGGGCCAGATGGTAAGCCCTCCCGTATCGTAGTTATCTACACGACGGGGAGTCA
GGCAACTATGGATGAACGAAATAGACAGATCGCTGAGATAGGTGCCTCACTGATTAAGCATTGGTAACTG
TCAGACCAAGTTTACTCATATATACTTTAGATTGATTTAAAACTTCATTTTTAATTTAAAAGGATCTAGG
TGAAGATCCTTTTTGATAATCTCATGACCAAAATCCCTTAACGTGAGTTTTCGTTCCACTGAGCGTCAGA
CCCCGTAGAAAAGATCAAAGGATCTTCTTGAGATCCTTTTTTTCTGCGCGTAATCTGCTGCTTGCAAACA
AAAAAACCACCGCTACCAGCGGTGGTTTGTTTGCCGGATCAAGAGCTACCAACTCTTTTTCCGAAGGTAA
CTGGCTTCAGCAGAGCGCAGATACCAAATACTGTTCTTCTAGTGTAGCCGTAGTTAGGCCACCACTTCAA
GAACTCTGTAGCACCGCCTACATACCTCGCTCTGCTAATCCTGTTACCAGTGGCTGCTGCCAGTGGCGAT
AAGTCGTGTCTTACCGGGTTGGACTCAAGACGATAGTTACCGGATAAGGCGCAGCGGTCGGGCTGAACGG
GGGGTTCGTGCACACAGCCCAGCTTGGAGCGAACGACCTACACCGAACTGAGATACCTACAGCGTGAGCT
ATGAGAAAGCGCCACGCTTCCCGAAGGGAGAAAGGCGGACAGGTATCCGGTAAGCGGCAGGGTCGGAACA
GGAGAGCGCACGAGGGAGCTTCCAGGGGGAAACGCCTGGTATCTTTATAGTCCTGTCGGGTTTCGCCACC
TCTGACTTGAGCGTCGATTTTTGTGATGCTCGTCAGGGGGGCGGAGCCTATGGAAAAACGCCAGCAACGC
GGCCTTTTTACGGTTCCTGGCCTTTTGCTGGCCTTTTGCTCACATGTTCTTTCCTGCGTTATCCCCTGAT
TCTGTGGATAACCGTATTACCGCCTTTGAGTGAGCTGATACCGCTCGCCGCAGCCGAACGACCGAGCGCA
GCGAGTCAGTGAGCGAGGAAGCGGAAGAGCGCCCAATACGCAAACCGCCTCTCCCCGCGCGTTGGCCGAT
TCATTAATGCAGCTGGCACGACAGGTTTCCCGACTGGAAAGCGGGCAGTGAGCGCAACGCAATTAATGTG
AGTTAGCTCACTCATTAGGCACCCCAGGCTTTACACTTTATGCTTCCGGCTCGTATGTTGTGTGGAATTG
TGAGCGGATAACAATTTCACACAGGAAACAGCTATGACCATGATTACGCCAAGCGCGCAATTAACCCTCA
CTAAAGGGAACAAAAGCTGGAGCTGCAAGCTTAATGTAGTCTTATGCAATACTCTTGTAGTCTTGCAACA
TGGTAACGATGAGTTAGCAACATGCCTTACAAGGAGAGAAAAAGCACCGTGCATGCCGATTGGTGGAAGT
AAGGTGGTACGATCGTGCCTTATTAGGAAGGCAACAGACGGGTCTGACATGGATTGGACGAACCACTGAA
TTGCCGCATTGCAGAGATATTGTATTTAAGTGCCTAGCTCGATACATAAAC
